Addgene plasmid #49091: pUC19 gene 60 delta gap
Purpose: Template for generating gene 60 mRNA, coding gap deletion
Depositing lab: Nils Walter. Depositing organization: University of Michigan. Publication: Secondary structure of bacteriophage T4 gene 60 mRNA: implications for translational bypassing. Todd GC, Walter NG. RNA. 2013 May;19(5):685-700. doi: 10.1261/rna.037291.112. Epub 2013 Mar 14. PubMed 23492219.
Backbone
  Vector backbone: pUC19
  Backbone size w/o insert (bp): 2662
  Total vector size (bp): 3269
Growth in bacteria
  Bacterial resistance: Ampicillin, 100 μg/mL
  Growth temperature: 37°C
  Growth strain: JM109
  Copy number: High Copy
Gene/Insert
  Gene/Insert name: Bacteriophage T4 gene 60
  Species: Enterobacteria phage T4
  Insert size (bp): 607
  Mutation: Coding gap and coding gap STOP have been deleted.
  GenBank ID: M19728.1
  Promoter: T7
  Cloning method: Restriction Enzyme; 5′ cloning site XbaI (not destroyed); 3′ cloning site HindIII (not destroyed)
  Sequencing primers: 5′ M13 Fwd; 3′ M13 Rev
Terms and licenses: Academic/Nonprofit Terms; Industry Terms: Not Available to Industry
How to cite: pUC19 gene 60 delta gap was a gift from Nils Walter (Addgene plasmid # 49091 ; http://n2t.net/addgene:49091 ; RRID:Addgene_49091)
