[The description below was written by a language model from this plasmid's Addgene catalogue record and pLannotate feature annotations shown in this document.]
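Description:
pUC19 gene 60 delta gap is a small (about 3.3 kb) high-copy bacterial cloning plasmid built on pUC19 and intended as a DNA template for making bacteriophage T4 gene 60 mRNA by in vitro transcription. It is propagated in E. coli through the pUC-type ColE1/pMB1 origin and selected with ampicillin via the β-lactamase (AmpR) gene and its own promoter. The remaining backbone annotations are ordinary pUC19 remnants: the lac promoter, operator and CAP site, a lacZα fragment interrupted by the insert, and short fragments matching lacI, bom and rop that have no role in the construct's use.

The roughly 600 bp insert sits between the XbaI and HindIII sites of the multiple cloning site, both of which are retained. A T7 promoter lies immediately after the remaining polylinker sequence and points into the insert, in the opposite orientation to the lac promoter, so that T7 RNA polymerase produces the sense gene 60 transcript. Gene 60 encodes the small subunit of the T4 DNA topoisomerase and is well known because its natural mRNA contains an untranslated "coding gap" that ribosomes skip by translational bypassing. In this variant, the coding gap and its associated stop codon have been deleted, and the feature table accordingly shows a single continuous gene 60 open reading frame. The resulting RNA serves as a gap-less comparison for the wild-type message in studies of gene 60 mRNA secondary structure and its relationship to bypassing. M13 forward and reverse primer sites flank the insert for sequence verification.
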