Features (pLannotate 1.2.2; 13 found; start..end, strand, type, name):
    137..236     +  misc_feature   bom (fragment): basis of mobility region from pBR322
    242..399     -  CDS            lacZα (fragment): LacZα fragment of β-galactosidase; lacZ fragment
    396..428     +  misc_feature   MCS (fragment): pUC18/19 multiple cloning site
    429..447     +  promoter       T7 promoter: promoter for bacteriophage T7 RNA polymerase
    507..986     +  CDS            60: TOPS_BPT4 - Experimental evidence at protein level: Swiss-Prot protein existence level 1. Small subunit of the DNA topoisomerase that untwists superhelical DNA. Controls topological states of double-stranded DNA by transient breakage and subsequent rejoining of DNA strands. From Enterobacteria phage T4 (Bacteriophage T4).
   1072..1088    -  protein_bind   lac operator: The lac repressor binds to the lac operator to inhibit transcription in E. coli. This inhibition can be relieved by adding lactose or isopropyl-β-D-thiogalactopyranoside (IPTG). lac repressor encoded by lacI
   1096..1126    -  promoter       lac promoter: promoter for the E. coli lac operon
   1141..1162    -  protein_bind   CAP binding site: CAP binding activates transcription in the presence of cAMP. E. coli catabolite activator protein
   1175..1267    -  CDS            lacI (fragment): lac repressor; lacI; The lac repressor binds to the lac operator to inhibit transcription in E. coli. This inhibition can be relieved by adding lactose or isopropyl-β-D-thiogalactopyranoside (IPTG).
   1450..2038    -  rep_origin     ori: high-copy-number ColE1/pMB1/pBR322/pUC origin of replication
   2209..3069    -  CDS            AmpR: β-lactamase; bla; confers resistance to ampicillin, carbenicillin, and related antibiotics
   3070..3174    -  promoter       AmpR promoter: bla
   3269..35      +  CDS            rop (fragment) (across the origin): Rop protein, which maintains plasmids at low copy number; rop
>Addgene plasmid #49091 | pUC19 gene 60 delta gap | depositor full sequence | sequence record 98523 | pUC19 gene 60 delta gap sequence 3269 bps
TCGCGCGTTTCGGTGATGACGGTGAAAACCTCTGACACATGCAGCTCCCGGAGACGGTCACAGCTTGTCT
GTAAGCGGATGCCGGGAGCAGACAAGCCCGTCAGGGCGCGTCAGCGGGTGTTGGCGGGTGTCGGGGCTGG
CTTAACTATGCGGCATCAGAGCAGATTGTACTGAGAGTGCACCATATGCGGTGTGAAATACCGCACAGAT
GCGTAAGGAGAAAATACCGCATCAGGCGCCATTCGCCATTCAGGCTGCGCAACTGTTGGGAAGGGCGATC
GGTGCGGGCCTCTTCGCTATTACGCCAGCTGGCGAAAGGGGGATGTGCTGCAAGGCGATTAAGTTGGGTA
ACGCCAGGGTTTTCCCAGTCACGACGTTGTAAAACGACGGCCAGTGAATTCGAGCTCGGTACCCGGGGAT
CCTCTAGATAATACGACTCACTATAGGAGCATTTAATGAATTTAAACGCGGTTGGATTCCTGATGAAAAG
TTCTATGAGGTGTATAATGAAATTTGTAAAAATTGATTCTTCTAGCGTTGATATGAAAAAATATAAATTG
CAGAACAATGTTCGTCGTTCTATTAAATCCTCTTCAATGAACTATGCGAATGTCGCTATTATGACAGACG
CAGATCACGATGGATTAGGTTCTATTTATCCTTCTCTGCTCGGATTTTTTAGTAATTGGCCAGAATTGTT
TGAGCAAGGACGAATTCGCTTTGTCAAAACTCCTGTAATCATCGCTCAGGTCGGTAAAAAACAAGAATGG
TTTTATACAGTCGCTGAATATGAGAGTGCCAAAGATGCTCTACCTAAACATAGCATCCGTTATATTAAGG
GACTTGGCTCTTTGGAAAAATCTGAATATCGTGAGATGATTCAAAACCCAGTATATGATGTTGTTAAACT
TCCTGAGAACTGGAAAGAGCTTTTTGAAATGCTCATGGGAGATAATGCTGACCTTCGTAAAGAATGGATG
AGCCAGTAGTTTACTTTACCACAAGGATGTGGTATAATTAATTGGGCAAAAGCTTGGCGTAATCATGGTC
ATAGCTGTTTCCTGTGTGAAATTGTTATCCGCTCACAATTCCACACAACATACGAGCCGGAAGCATAAAG
TGTAAAGCCTGGGGTGCCTAATGAGTGAGCTAACTCACATTAATTGCGTTGCGCTCACTGCCCGCTTTCC
AGTCGGGAAACCTGTCGTGCCAGCTGCATTAATGAATCGGCCAACGCGCGGGGAGAGGCGGTTTGCGTAT
TGGGCGCTCTTCCGCTTCCTCGCTCACTGACTCGCTGCGCTCGGTCGTTCGGCTGCGGCGAGCGGTATCA
GCTCACTCAAAGGCGGTAATACGGTTATCCACAGAATCAGGGGATAACGCAGGAAAGAACATGTGAGCAA
AAGGCCAGCAAAAGGCCAGGAACCGTAAAAAGGCCGCGTTGCTGGCGTTTTTCCATAGGCTCCGCCCCCC
TGACGAGCATCACAAAAATCGACGCTCAAGTCAGAGGTGGCGAAACCCGACAGGACTATAAAGATACCAG
GCGTTTCCCCCTGGAAGCTCCCTCGTGCGCTCTCCTGTTCCGACCCTGCCGCTTACCGGATACCTGTCCG
CCTTTCTCCCTTCGGGAAGCGTGGCGCTTTCTCATAGCTCACGCTGTAGGTATCTCAGTTCGGTGTAGGT
CGTTCGCTCCAAGCTGGGCTGTGTGCACGAACCCCCCGTTCAGCCCGACCGCTGCGCCTTATCCGGTAAC
TATCGTCTTGAGTCCAACCCGGTAAGACACGACTTATCGCCACTGGCAGCAGCCACTGGTAACAGGATTA
GCAGAGCGAGGTATGTAGGCGGTGCTACAGAGTTCTTGAAGTGGTGGCCTAACTACGGCTACACTAGAAG
GACAGTATTTGGTATCTGCGCTCTGCTGAAGCCAGTTACCTTCGGAAAAAGAGTTGGTAGCTCTTGATCC
GGCAAACAAACCACCGCTGGTAGCGGTGGTTTTTTTGTTTGCAAGCAGCAGATTACGCGCAGAAAAAAAG
GATCTCAAGAAGATCCTTTGATCTTTTCTACGGGGTCTGACGCTCAGTGGAACGAAAACTCACGTTAAGG
GATTTTGGTCATGAGATTATCAAAAAGGATCTTCACCTAGATCCTTTTAAATTAAAAATGAAGTTTTAAA
TCAATCTAAAGTATATATGAGTAAACTTGGTCTGACAGTTACCAATGCTTAATCAGTGAGGCACCTATCT
CAGCGATCTGTCTATTTCGTTCATCCATAGTTGCCTGACTCCCCGTCGTGTAGATAACTACGATACGGGA
GGGCTTACCATCTGGCCCCAGTGCTGCAATGATACCGCGAGACCCACGCTCACCGGCTCCAGATTTATCA
GCAATAAACCAGCCAGCCGGAAGGGCCGAGCGCAGAAGTGGTCCTGCAACTTTATCCGCCTCCATCCAGT
CTATTAATTGTTGCCGGGAAGCTAGAGTAAGTAGTTCGCCAGTTAATAGTTTGCGCAACGTTGTTGCCAT
TGCTACAGGCATCGTGGTGTCACGCTCGTCGTTTGGTATGGCTTCATTCAGCTCCGGTTCCCAACGATCA
AGGCGAGTTACATGATCCCCCATGTTGTGCAAAAAAGCGGTTAGCTCCTTCGGTCCTCCGATCGTTGTCA
GAAGTAAGTTGGCCGCAGTGTTATCACTCATGGTTATGGCAGCACTGCATAATTCTCTTACTGTCATGCC
ATCCGTAAGATGCTTTTCTGTGACTGGTGAGTACTCAACCAAGTCATTCTGAGAATAGTGTATGCGGCGA
CCGAGTTGCTCTTGCCCGGCGTCAATACGGGATAATACCGCGCCACATAGCAGAACTTTAAAAGTGCTCA
TCATTGGAAAACGTTCTTCGGGGCGAAAACTCTCAAGGATCTTACCGCTGTTGAGATCCAGTTCGATGTA
ACCCACTCGTGCACCCAACTGATCTTCAGCATCTTTTACTTTCACCAGCGTTTCTGGGTGAGCAAAAACA
GGAAGGCAAAATGCCGCAAAAAAGGGAATAAGGGCGACACGGAAATGTTGAATACTCATACTCTTCCTTT
TTCAATATTATTGAAGCATTTATCAGGGTTATTGTCTCATGAGCGGATACATATTTGAATGTATTTAGAA
AAATAAACAAATAGGGGTTCCGCGCACATTTCCCCGAAAAGTGCCACCTGACGTCTAAGAAACCATTATT
ATCATGACATTAACCTATAAAAATAGGCGTATCACGAGGCCCTTTCGTC
