>Addgene plasmid #49091 | pUC19 gene 60 delta gap | addgene partial sequence | sequence record 102747 | M13pUC-Fwd 5'-CCCAGTCACGACGTTGTAAAACG-3'
CCTCTAGATAATACGACTCACTATAGGAGCATTTAATGAATTTAAACGCGGTTGGATTCCTGATGAAAAG
TTCTATGAGGTGTATAATGAAATTTGTAAAAATTGATTCTTCTAGCGTTGATATGAAAAAATATAAATTG
CAGAACAATGTTCGTCGTTCTATTAAATCCTCTTCAATGAACTATGCGAATGTCGCTATTATGACAGACG
CAGATCACGATGGATTAGGTTCTATTTATCCTTCTCTGCTCGGATTTTTTAGTAATTGGCCAGAATTGTT
TGAGCAAGGACGAATTCGCTTTGTCAAAACTCCTGTAATCATCGCTCAGGTCGGTAAAAAACAAGAATGG
TTTTATACAGTCGCTGAATATGAGAGTGCCAAAGATGCTCTACCTAAACATAGCATCCGTTATATTAAGG
GACTTGGCTCTTTGGAAAAATCTGAATATCGTGAGATGATTCAAAACCCAGTATATGATGTTGTTAAACT
TCCTGAGAACTGGAAAGAGCTTTTTGAAATGCTCATGGGAGATAATGCTGACCTTCGTAAAGAATGGATG
AGCCAGTAGTTTACTTTACCACAAGGATGTGGTATAATTAATTGGGCAAAAGCTTGGCGTAATCATGGTC
ATAGCTGTTTCCTGTGTGAAATTGTTATCCGCTCACAATTCCACACAACATACGAGCCGGAAGCATAAAG
TGTAAAGCCTGGGGTGCCTAATGAGTGAGCTAACTCACATTAATTGCGTTGCGCTCACTGCCCGCTTTCC
AGTCGGGAAACCTGTCGTGCCAGCTGCATTAATGAATCGGCCAACGCGCGGGGAGAGGCGGTTTGCGTAT
TGGGCGCTCTTCCGCTTCCTCGCTCACTGACTCGCTGCGCTCGGTCGTTCGGCTGCGGCGAGCGGTATCA
GCTCACTCAA
