>Addgene plasmid #49091 | pUC19 gene 60 delta gap | addgene partial sequence | sequence record 102975 | M13pUC-Rev 5'-AGCGGATAACAATTTCACACAGG-3'
AGCTTTTGCCCAATTAATTATACCACATCCTTGTGGTAAAGTAAACTACTGGCTCATCCATTCTTTACGA
AGGTCAGCATTATCTCCCATGAGCATTTCAAAAAGCTCTTTCCAGTTCTCAGGAAGTTTAACAACATCAT
ATACTGGGTTTTGAATCATCTCACGATATTCAGATTTTTCCAAAGAGCCAAGTCCCTTAATATAACGGAT
GCTATGTTTAGGTAGAGCATCTTTGGCACTCTCATATTCAGCGACTGTATAAAACCATTCTTGTTTTTTA
CCGACCTGAGCGATGATTACAGGAGTTTTGACAAAGCGAATTCGTCCTTGCTCAAACAATTCTGGCCAAT
TACTAAAAAATCCGAGCAGAGAAGGATAAATAGAACCTAATCCATCGTGATCTGCGTCTGTCATAATAGC
GACATTCGCATAGTTCATTGAAGAGGATTTAATAGAACGACGAACATTGTTCTGCAATTTATATTTTTTC
ATATCAACGCTAGAAGAATCAATTTTTACAAATTTCATTATACACCTCATAGAACTTTTCATCAGGAATC
CAACCGCGTTTAAATTCATTAAATGCTCCTATAGTGAGTCGTATTATCTAGAGGATCCCCGGGTACCGAG
CTCGAATTCACTGGCCGTCGTTTTACAACGTCGTGACTGGGAAAACCCTGGCGTTACCCAACTTAATCGC
CTTGCAGCACATCCCCCTTTCGCCAGCTGGCGTAATAGCGAAGAGGCCCGCACCGATCGCCCTTCCCAAC
AGTTGCGCAGCCTGAATGGCGAATGGCGCCTGATGCGGTATTTTCTCCTTACGCATCTGTGCGGTATTTC
ACACCGCATATGGTGCACTCTCAGTACAATCTGCTCTGATG
